Addgene plasmid #216152: TDP-REGv2(mScarlet-FLAG)#7 in pTwist-CMV backbone
Purpose: Expresses mScarlet in cells with TDP-43 loss-of-function. This plasmid has one of the best dynamic ranges of those tested (~100-fold) in SK-N-BE2 cells. It uses a cryptic exon. [Code 'A11'] Note: It is not recommended to produce lentiviruses containing TDP-REG sequences – see Depositor Comments
Depositing lab: Pietro Fratta. Publication: Creation of de novo cryptic splicing for ALS and FTD precision medicine. Wilkins OG, Chien MZYJ, Wlaschin JJ, Barattucci S, Harley P, Mattedi F, Mehta PR, Pisliakova M, Ryadnov E, Keuss MJ, Thompson D, Digby H, Knez L, Simkin RL, Diaz JA, Zanovello M, Brown AL, Darbey A, Karda R, Fisher EMC, Cunningham TJ, Le Pichon CE, Ule J, Fratta P. Science. 2024 Oct 4;386(6717):61-69. doi: 10.1126/science.adk2539. Epub 2024 Oct 3. PubMed 39361759.
Backbone
  Vector backbone: pTwist CMV
  Vector type: Mammalian Expression
Growth in bacteria
  Bacterial resistance: Ampicillin, 100 μg/mL
  Growth temperature: 37°C
  Growth strain: NEB Stable
  Growth instructions: MUST use stable bacterial line to avoid recombination of UG-rich region (e.g. Stbl3, NEB Stable)
  Copy number: High Copy
Gene/Insert
  Gene/Insert name: mScarlet with cryptic exon and C-terminal FLAG
  Promoter: CMV
  Cloning method: Gibson Cloning
  Sequencing primers: 5′ CTTCTTGGTGCCAGCTTATCA
Terms and licenses: Academic/Nonprofit Terms; Industry Terms: Not Available to Industry
Depositor comments: Please visit https://doi.org/10.1101/2023.11.15.565967 for bioRxiv preprint. Note: Due to the splicing of lentiviral RNAs prior to viral packaging, which may remove the alternatively-spliced regions of the TDP-REG sequences, we recommend using alternative systems that do not require a transcribed intermediate (transient transfection, AAV, piggybac or other DNA integrases or recombinases). One approach described in the literature is to use reverse-complemented splicing minigene sequences in lentiviruses, preventing splicing before packaging (e.g. DOI: 10.1038/s41587-022-01224-2). However, this may cause additional issues, such as lowered titres (due to competing promoters on the reverse strand) or the pre-packaging splicing of unannotated splice sites that occur by random chance in the reverse complement sequence (we have observed this phenomenon via Nanopore sequencing of lentiviral RNA). As such, we are also hesitant to recommend this approach.
How to cite: TDP-REGv2(mScarlet-FLAG)#7 in pTwist-CMV backbone was a gift from Pietro Fratta (Addgene plasmid # 216152 ; http://n2t.net/addgene:216152 ; RRID:Addgene_216152)
