[The description below was written by a language model from this plasmid's Addgene catalogue record and pLannotate feature annotations shown in this document.]
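Description:
TDP-REGv2(mScarlet-FLAG)#7 is a 5,483 nt mammalian expression plasmid built on the pTwist CMV backbone. It acts as a reporter of TDP-43 loss-of-function. It is propagated in E. coli from a high-copy ColE1/pUC-type origin with ampicillin selection (AmpR). Bacterial rrnG and T7 terminators, β-globin insulator elements and a synthetic poly(A) signal flank the functional units, presumably to isolate them from read-through transcription. The insert contains a UG-rich region that is prone to recombination, so the record specifies a recombination-deficient "stable" bacterial host.

The payload is a CMV enhancer/promoter driving an mScarlet red fluorescent protein coding sequence with a C-terminal FLAG epitope, followed by an SV40 polyadenylation signal. In the feature table mScarlet appears as two separate fragments with a gap of roughly 130 nt between them, consistent with the catalogue description of an engineered cryptic exon interrupting the reading frame. The record states that mScarlet is expressed only in cells with TDP-43 loss-of-function, so splicing of this region evidently depends on TDP-43, although the exact splicing logic is not spelled out. The UG-rich tract fits TDP-43's known preference for UG repeats. A short match to human RPS24 lies downstream of the tag, and its role is not explained in the record.

The depositor reports that this variant had one of the best dynamic ranges among those tested, about 100-fold in SK-N-BE2 cells. It belongs to work on de novo cryptic splicing for ALS and FTD precision medicine. The depositor advises against lentiviral delivery because viral RNA may be spliced before packaging, removing the regulated region. Transient transfection, AAV, piggyBac or other DNA-based integration systems are suggested instead.
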