Features (pLannotate 1.2.2; 20 found; start..end, strand, type, name):
     16..319     +  enhancer       CMV enhancer: human cytomegalovirus immediate early enhancer
    392..409     -  promoter       CMV promoter (fragment): human cytomegalovirus (CMV) immediate early promoter
    472..523     +  promoter       CMVd2 promoter: truncated human cytomegalovirus (CMV) immediate early promoter that yields moderately reduced expression relative to the full-length promoter
    801..929     +  CDS            mScarlet (fragment): mScarlet is a basic (constitutively fluorescent) red fluorescent protein published in 2016, derived from synthetic construct. It has moderate acid sensitivity.
   1063..1623    +  CDS            mScarlet (fragment): mScarlet is a basic (constitutively fluorescent) red fluorescent protein published in 2016, derived from synthetic construct. It has moderate acid sensitivity.
   1621..1647    +  CDS            3xFLAG (fragment): three tandem FLAG® epitope tags
   1754..1873    +  CDS            RPS24 (fragment): RS24_HUMAN - Experimental evidence at protein level: Swiss-Prot protein existence level 1. Required for processing of pre-rRNA and maturation of 40S ribosomal subunits. From Homo sapiens (Human).
   1945..2066    -  polyA_signal   SV40 poly(A) signal: SV40 polyadenylation signal
   2089..2158    -  CDS            large T antigen (fragment): large T antigen from SV40 (simian virus 40)
   2181..2227    +  terminator     T7 terminator: transcription terminator for bacteriophage T7 RNA polymerase
   2257..2393    +  terminator     rrnG terminator: transcription terminator from the E. coli ribosomal RNA rrnG operon (Albrechtsen et al., 1991)
   2438..2509    +  misc_feature   3' β-globin insulator: insulator downstream of the human β-globin locus (Farrell et al., 2002)
   2735..3323    -  rep_origin     ori: high-copy-number ColE1/pMB1/pBR322/pUC origin of replication
   3495..3559    -  CDS            bla(M) (fragment): β-lactamase lacking the signal sequence; bla(M); allows cytosolic expression of β-lactamase
   4069..4929    +  CDS            AmpR: β-lactamase; bla; confers resistance to ampicillin, carbenicillin, and related antibiotics
   4942..5078    +  terminator     rrnG terminator: transcription terminator from the E. coli ribosomal RNA rrnG operon (Albrechtsen et al., 1991)
   5230..5301    +  misc_feature   5' β-globin insulator: insulator upstream of the human β-globin locus (Farrell et al., 2002)
   5306..5352    -  terminator     T7 terminator: transcription terminator for bacteriophage T7 RNA polymerase
   5370..5418    -  polyA_signal   poly(A) signal: synthetic polyadenylation signal
   5449..5483    +  enhancer       CMV enhancer (fragment): human cytomegalovirus immediate early enhancer
>Addgene plasmid #216152 | TDP-REGv2(mScarlet-FLAG)#7 in pTwist-CMV backbone | addgene full sequence | sequence record 437762 | Addgene NGS Result
ATATATGGAGTTCCGCGTTACATAACTTACGGTAAATGGCCCGCCTGGCTGACCGCCCAACGACCCCCGC
CCATTGACGTCAATAATGACGTATGTTCCCATAGTAACGCCAATAGGGACTTTCCATTGACGTCAATGGG
TGGAGTATTTACGGTAAACTGCCCACTTGGCAGTACATCAAGTGTATCATATGCCAAGTACGCCCCCTAT
TGACGTCAATGACGGTAAATGGCCCGCCTGGCATTATGCCCAGTACATGACCTTATGGGACTTTCCTACT
TGGCAGTACATCTACGTATTAGTCATCGCTATTACCATGCTGATGCGGTTTTGGCAGTACATCAATGGGC
GTGGATAGCGGTTTGACTCACGGGGATTTCCAAGTCTCCACCCCATTGACGTCAATGGGAGTTTGTTTTG
GCACCAAAATCAACGGGACTTTCCAAAATGTCGTAACAACTCCGCCCCATTGACGCAAATGGGCGGTAGG
CGTGTACGGTGGGAGGTCTATATAAGCAGAGCTGGTTTAGTGAACCGTCAGATCAGATCTTTGTCGATCC
TACCATCCACTCGACACACCCGCCAGCGGCCGCTTCTTGGTGCCAGCTTATCATAGCGCTACCGGTCGCC
ACCATGGCGAGAACAATGGTTGCTATGGTGTCCAAGGGTGAGGCAGGTAAGAATCGTAGCATACAAAATT
ATAGGAGTGGCTGTGTGAATTGGTCACTGGCAATGTCCGTGCGTGAGTGGTGCGATCAGTGGTGGTTGAA
TGCCTGGATGACTGAGTGTGTGTGTGTGCTTCAGTCATCAAGGAGTTTATGCGCTTCAAGGTGCACATGG
AAGGATCAATGAATGGCCACGAGTTCGAAATTGAAGGCGAGGGCGAGGGCCGCCCCTATGAAGGGACACA
GACTGCCAAGGTGTGTGTGTGTGTGTGAGTGTGTGGTTGATTGTCTGACAGGCAGGTGATTAGTGAGTGC
TTGAAGACGTTATCAAGCGTGATTGTTCCTTGGGAGACTGAAGTGTGGTTGGAAAACGAATTATCATTGT
TCTTCCCCGCTACAGCTCAAGGTGACGAAGGGCGGGCCTCTGCCCTTCTCTTGGGATATCCTGAGCCCGC
AGTTTATGTACGGCAGCCGGGCTTTCACCAAACACCCTGCCGATATCCCAGACTACTATAAACAGTCCTT
TCCAGAAGGATTTAAGTGGGAGCGAGTCATGAATTTCGAGGACGGAGGTGCCGTGACGGTTACTCAGGAC
ACCAGCCTGGAGGACGGCACCCTGATCTACAAGGTGAAGCTGAGGGGCACCAACTTCCCCCCCGACGGCC
CCGTGATGCAGAAGAAGACCATGGGCTGGGAGGCCAGCACCGAGAGGCTGTACCCCGAGGACGGCGTGCT
GAAGGGCGACATCAAGATGGCCCTGAGGCTGAAGGACGGCGGCAGGTACCTGGCCGACTTCAAGACCACC
TACAAGGCCAAGAAGCCCGTGCAGATGCCCGGCGCCTACAACGTGGACAGGAAGCTGGACATCACCAGCC
ACAACGAGGACTACACCGTGGTGGAGCAGTACGAGAGGAGCGAGGGCAGGCACAGCACCGGCGGCATGGA
CGAGCTGTACAAGGACTACAAGGACGATGATGACAAGTGATAAACAAATGGTAAGGAAGGGCACATCAAT
CTTTGCTTAATTGTCCTTTACTCTAAAGATGTATTTTATCATACTGAATGCTAAACTTGATATCTCCTTT
TAGGTCATTGATGTCCTTCACCCCGGGAAGGCGACAGTGCCTAAGACAGAAATTCGGGAAAAACTAGCCA
AAATGTACAAGACCACACCGGATGTCATCTTTGTATTTGGATTCAGAACTCAGTAAACTGGATCCGCAGG
CCTCTGCTAGCTTGACTGACTGAGATACAGCGTACCTTCAGCTCACAGACATGATAAGATACATTGATGA
GTTTGGACAAACCACAACTAGAATGCAGTGAAAAAAATGCTTTATTTGTGAAATTTGTGATGCTATTGCT
TTATTTGTAACCATTATAAGCTGCAATAAACAAGTTAACAACAACAATTGCATTCATTTTATGTTTCAGG
TTCAGGGGGAGGTGTGGGAGGTTTTTTAAAGCAAGTAAAACCTCTACAAATGTGGTATTGGCCCATCTCT
ATCGGTATCGTAGCATAACCCCTTGGGGCCTCTAAACGGGTCTTGAGGGGTTTTTTGTGCCCCTCGGGCC
GGATTGCTATCTACCGGCATTGGCGCAGAAAAAAATGCCTGATGCGACGCTGCGCGTCTTATACTCCCAC
ATATGCCAGATTCAGCAACGGATACGGCTTCCCCAACTTGCCCACTTCCATACGTGTCCTCCTTACCAGA
AATTTATCCTTAAGGTCGTCAGCTATCCTGCAGGCGATCTCTCGATTTCGATCAAGACATTCCTTTAATG
GTCTTTTCTGGACACCACTAGGGGTCAGAAGTAGTTCATCAAACTTTCTTCCCTCCCTAATCTCATTGGT
TACCTTGGGCTATCGAAACTTAATTAACCAGTCAAGTCAGCTACTTGGCGAGATCGACTTGTCTGGGTTT
CGACTACGCTCAGAATTGCGTCAGTCAAGTTCGATCTGGTCCTTGCTATTGCACCCGTTCTCCGATTACG
AGTTTCATTTAAATCATGTGAGCAAAAGGCCAGCAAAAGGCCAGGAACCGTAAAAAGGCCGCGTTGCTGG
CGTTTTTCCATAGGCTCCGCCCCCCTGACGAGCATCACAAAAATCGACGCTCAAGTCAGAGGTGGCGAAA
CCCGACAGGACTATAAAGATACCAGGCGTTTCCCCCTGGAAGCTCCCTCGTGCGCTCTCCTGTTCCGACC
CTGCCGCTTACCGGATACCTGTCCGCCTTTCTCCCTTCGGGAAGCGTGGCGCTTTCTCATAGCTCACGCT
GTAGGTATCTCAGTTCGGTGTAGGTCGTTCGCTCCAAGCTGGGCTGTGTGCACGAACCCCCCGTTCAGCC
CGACCGCTGCGCCTTATCCGGTAACTATCGTCTTGAGTCCAACCCGGTAAGACACGACTTATCGCCACTG
GCAGCAGCCACTGGTAACAGGATTAGCAGAGCGAGGTATGTAGGCGGTGCTACAGAGTTCTTGAAGTGGT
GGCCTAACTACGGCTACACTAGAAGAACAGTATTTGGTATCTGCGCTCTGCTGAAGCCAGTTACCTTCGG
AAAAAGAGTTGGTAGCTCTTGATCCGGCAAACAAACCACCGCTGGTAGCGGTGGTTTTTTTGTTTGCAAG
CAGCAGATTACGCGCAGAAAAAAAGGATCTCAAGAAGATCCTTTGATCTTTTCTACGGGGTCTGACGCTC
AGTGGAACGAAAACTCACGTTAAGGGATTTTGGTCATGAGATTATCAAAAAGGATCTTCACCTAGATCCT
TTTAAATTAAAAATGAAGTTTTAAATCAATCTAAAGTATATATGAGTAAACTTGGTCTGACAGTTACCAA
TGCTTAATCAGTGAGGCACCTATCTCAGCGATCTGTCTATTTCGTTCATCCATAGTTGCATTTAAATTTC
CGAACTCTCCAAGGCCCTCGTCGGAAAATCTTCAAACCTTTCGTCCGATCCATCTTGCAGGCTACCTCTC
GAACGAACTATCGCAAGTCTCTTGGCCGGCCTTGCGCCTTGGCTATTGCTTGGCAGCGCCTATCGCCAGG
TATTACTCCAATCCCGAATATCCGAGATCGGGATCACCCGAGAGAAGTTCAACCTACATCCTCAATCCCG
ATCTATCCGAGATCCGAGGAATATCGAAATCGGGGCGCGCCTGGTGTACCGAGAACGATCCTCTCAGTGC
GAGTCTCGACGATCCATATCGTTGCTTGGCAGTCAGCCAGTCGGAATCCAGCTTGGGACCCAGGAAGTCC
AATCGTCAGATATTGTACTCAAGCCTGGTCACGGCAGCGTACCGATCTGTTTAAACCTAGATATTGATAG
TCTGATCGGTCAACGTATAATCGAGTCCTAGCTTTTGCAAACATCTATCAAGAGACAGGATCAGCAGGAG
GCTTTCGCATGAGTATTCAACATTTCCGTGTCGCCCTTATTCCCTTTTTTGCGGCATTTTGCCTTCCTGT
TTTTGCTCACCCAGAAACGCTGGTGAAAGTAAAAGATGCTGAAGATCAGTTGGGTGCGCGAGTGGGTTAC
ATCGAACTGGATCTCAACAGCGGTAAGATCCTTGAGAGTTTTCGCCCCGAAGAACGCTTTCCAATGATGA
GCACTTTTAAAGTTCTGCTATGTGGCGCGGTATTATCCCGTATTGACGCCGGGCAAGAGCAACTCGGTCG
CCGCATACACTATTCTCAGAATGACTTGGTTGAGTATTCACCAGTCACAGAAAAGCATCTTACGGATGGC
ATGACAGTAAGAGAATTATGCAGTGCTGCCATAACCATGAGTGATAACACTGCGGCCAACTTACTTCTGA
CAACGATTGGAGGACCGAAGGAGCTAACCGCTTTTTTGCACAACATGGGGGATCATGTAACTCGCCTTGA
TCGTTGGGAACCGGAGCTGAATGAAGCCATACCAAACGACGAGCGTGACACCACGATGCCTGTAGCAATG
GCAACAACCTTGCGTAAACTATTAACTGGCGAACTACTTACTCTAGCTTCCCGGCAACAGTTGATAGACT
GGATGGAGGCGGATAAAGTTGCAGGACCACTTCTGCGCTCGGCCCTTCCGGCTGGCTGGTTTATTGCTGA
TAAATCTGGAGCCGGTGAGCGTGGGTCTCGCGGTATCATTGCAGCACTGGGGCCAGATGGTAAGCCCTCC
CGTATCGTAGTTATCTACACGACGGGGAGTCAGGCAACTATGGATGAACGAAATAGACAGATCGCTGAGA
TAGGTGCCTCACTGATTAAGCATTGGTAACCGATTCTAGGTGCATTGGCGCAGAAAAAAATGCCTGATGC
GACGCTGCGCGTCTTATACTCCCACATATGCCAGATTCAGCAACGGATACGGCTTCCCCAACTTGCCCAC
TTCCATACGTGTCCTCCTTACCAGAAATTTATCCTTAAGATCCCGAATCGTTTAAACTCGACTCTGGCTC
TATCGAATCTCCGTCGTTTCGAGCTTACGCGAACAGCCGTGGCGCTCATTTGCTCGTCGGGCATCGAATC
TCGTCAGCTATCGTCAGCTTACCTTTTTGGCAGCGATCGCGGCTCCCGACATCTTGGACCATTAGCTCCA
CAGGTATCTTCTTCCCTCTAGTGGTCATAACAGCAGCTTCAGCTACCTCTCAATTCAAAAAACCCCTCAA
GACCCGTTTAGAGGCCCCAAGGGGTTATGCTATCAATCGTTGCGTTACACACACAAAAAACCAACACACA
TCCATCTTCGATGGATAGCGATTTTATTATCTAACTGCTGATCGAGTGTAGCCAGATCTAGTAATCAATT
ACGGGGTCATTAGTTCATAGCCC
